>Addgene plasmid #91617 | pPN003 | addgene full sequence | sequence record 180334 | Addgene NGS Result
GAGGGCCTATTTCCCATGATTCCTTCATATTTGCATATACGATACAAGGCTGTTAGAGAGATAATTGGAA
TTAATTTGACTGTAAACACAAAGATATTAGTACAAAATACGTGACGTAGAAAGTAATAATTTCTTGGGTA
GTTTGCAGTTTTAAAATTATGTTTTAAAATGGACTATCATATGCTTACCGTAACTTGAAAGTATTTCGAT
TTCTTGGCTTTATATATCTTGTGGAAAGGACGAAACACCGAGCTCAATGGCGGTAACTCCGTTTTAGAGC
TAGAAATAGCAAGTTAAAATAAGGCTAGTCCGTTATCAACTTGAAAAAGTGGCACCGAGTCGGTGCTTTT
TTAAGCTTGGCGTAATCATGGTCATAGCTGTTTCCTGTGTGAAATTGTTATCCGCTCACAATTCCACACA
ACATACGAGCCGGAAGCATAAAGTGTAAAGCCTGGGGTGCCTAATGAGTGAGCTAACTCACATTAATTGC
GTTGCGCTCACTGCCCGCTTTCCAGTCGGGAAACCTGTCGTGCCAGCTGCATTAATGAATCGGCCAACGC
GCGGGGAGAGGCGGTTTGCGTATTGGGCGCTCTTCCGCTTCCTCGCTCACTGACTCGCTGCGCTCGGTCG
TTCGGCTGCGGCGAGCGGTATCAGCTCACTCAAAGGCGGTAATACGGTTATCCACAGAATCAGGGGATAA
CGCAGGAAAGAACATGTGAGCAAAAGGCCAGCAAAAGGCCAGGAACCGTAAAAAGGCCGCGTTGCTGGCG
TTTTTCCATAGGCTCCGCCCCCCTGACGAGCATCACAAAAATCGACGCTCAAGTCAGAGGTGGCGAAACC
CGACAGGACTATAAAGATACCAGGCGTTTCCCCCTGGAAGCTCCCTCGTGCGCTCTCCTGTTCCGACCCT
GCCGCTTACCGGATACCTGTCCGCCTTTCTCCCTTCGGGAAGCGTGGCGCTTTCTCATAGCTCACGCTGT
AGGTATCTCAGTTCGGTGTAGGTCGTTCGCTCCAAGCTGGGCTGTGTGCACGAACCCCCCGTTCAGCCCG
ACCGCTGCGCCTTATCCGGTAACTATCGTCTTGAGTCCAACCCGGTAAGACACGACTTATCGCCACTGGC
AGCAGCCACTGGTAACAGGATTAGCAGAGCGAGGTATGTAGGCGGTGCTACAGAGTTCTTGAAGTGGTGG
CCTAACTACGGCTACACTAGAAGAACAGTATTTGGTATCTGCGCTCTGCTGAAGCCAGTTACCTTCGGAA
AAAGAGTTGGTAGCTCTTGATCCGGCAAACAAACCACCGCTGGTAGCGGTGGTTTTTTTGTTTGCAAGCA
GCAGATTACGCGCAGAAAAAAAGGATCTCAAGAAGATCCTTTGATCTTTTCTACGGGGTCTGACGCTCAG
TGGAACGAAAACTCACGTTAAGGGATTTTGGTCATGAGATTATCAAAAAGGATCTTCACCTAGATCCTTT
TAAATTAAAAATGAAGTTTTAAATCAATCTAAAGTATATATGAGTAAACTTGGTCTGACAGTTACCAATG
CTTAATCAGTGAGGCACCTATCTCAGCGATCTGTCTATTTCGTTCATCCATAGTTGCCTGACTCCCCGTC
GTGTAGATAACTACGATACGGGAGGGCTTACCATCTGGCCCCAGTGCTGCAATGATACCGCGAGACCCAC
GCTCACCGGCTCCAGATTTATCAGCAATAAACCAGCCAGCCGGAAGGGCCGAGCGCAGAAGTGGTCCTGC
AACTTTATCCGCCTCCATCCAGTCTATTAATTGTTGCCGGGAAGCTAGAGTAAGTAGTTCGCCAGTTAAT
AGTTTGCGCAACGTTGTTGCCATTGCTACAGGCATCGTGGTGTCACGCTCGTCGTTTGGTATGGCTTCAT
TCAGCTCCGGTTCCCAACGATCAAGGCGAGTTACATGATCCCCCATGTTGTGCAAAAAAGCGGTTAGCTC
CTTCGGTCCTCCGATCGTTGTCAGAAGTAAGTTGGCCGCAGTGTTATCACTCATGGTTATGGCAGCACTG
CATAATTCTCTTACTGTCATGCCATCCGTAAGATGCTTTTCTGTGACTGGTGAGTACTCAACCAAGTCAT
TCTGAGAATAGTGTATGCGGCGACCGAGTTGCTCTTGCCCGGCGTCAATACGGGATAATACCGCGCCACA
TAGCAGAACTTTAAAAGTGCTCATCATTGGAAAACGTTCTTCGGGGCGAAAACTCTCAAGGATCTTACCG
CTGTTGAGATCCAGTTCGATGTAACCCACTCGTGCACCCAACTGATCTTCAGCATCTTTTACTTTCACCA
GCGTTTCTGGGTGAGCAAAAACAGGAAGGCAAAATGCCGCAAAAAAGGGAATAAGGGCGACACGGAAATG
TTGAATACTCATACTCTTCCTTTTTCAATATTATTGAAGCATTTATCAGGGTTATTGTCTCATGAGCGGA
TACATATTTGAATGTATTTAGAAAAATAAACAAATAGGGGTTCCGCGCACATTTCCCCGAAAAGTGCCAC
CTGACGTCTAAGAAACCATTATTATCATGACATTAACCTATAAAAATAGGCGTATCACGAGGCCCTTTCG
TCTCGCGCGTTTCGGTGATGACGGTGAAAACCTCTGACACATGCAGCTCCCGGAGACGGTCACAGCTTGT
CTGTAAGCGGATGCCGGGAGCAGACAAGCCCGTCAGGGCGCGTCAGCGGGTGTTGGCGGGTGTCGGGGCT
GGCTTAACTATGCGGCATCAGAGCAGATTGTACTGAGAGTGCACCATATGCGGTGTGAAATACCGCACAG
ATGCGTAAGGAGAAAATACCGCATCAGGCGCCATTCGCCATTCAGGCTGCGCAACTGTTGGGAAGGGCGA
TCGGTGCGGGCCTCTTCGCTATTACGCCAGCTGGCGAAAGGGGGATGTGCTGCAAGGCGATTAAGTTGGG
TAACGCCAGGGTTTTCCCAGTCACGACGTTGTAAAACGACGGCCAGTGAATTCGAGCTCGGTACCCGGGG
ATCCGTTAATTAA
Features (pLannotate 1.2.2; 13 found; start..end, strand, type, name):
      1..241     +  promoter       U6 promoter: RNA polymerase III promoter for human U6 snRNA
    271..346     +  misc_RNA       gRNA scaffold: guide RNA scaffold for the Streptococcus pyogenes CRISPR/Cas9 system
    395..411     -  protein_bind   lac operator: The lac repressor binds to the lac operator to inhibit transcription in E. coli. This inhibition can be relieved by adding lactose or isopropyl-β-D-thiogalactopyranoside (IPTG). lac repressor encoded by lacI
    419..449     -  promoter       lac promoter: promoter for the E. coli lac operon
    464..485     -  protein_bind   CAP binding site: CAP binding activates transcription in the presence of cAMP. E. coli catabolite activator protein
    498..590     -  CDS            lacI (fragment): lac repressor; lacI; The lac repressor binds to the lac operator to inhibit transcription in E. coli. This inhibition can be relieved by adding lactose or isopropyl-β-D-thiogalactopyranoside (IPTG).
    773..1361    -  rep_origin     ori: high-copy-number ColE1/pMB1/pBR322/pUC origin of replication
   1532..2392    -  CDS            AmpR: β-lactamase; bla; confers resistance to ampicillin, carbenicillin, and related antibiotics
   2393..2497    -  promoter       AmpR promoter: bla
   2592..2627    +  CDS            rop (fragment): Rop protein, which maintains plasmids at low copy number; rop
   2729..2828    +  misc_feature   bom (fragment): basis of mobility region from pBR322
   2834..2991    -  CDS            lacZα (fragment): LacZα fragment of β-galactosidase; lacZ fragment
   2988..3014    +  misc_feature   MCS (fragment): pUC18/19 multiple cloning site
