[The description below was written by a language model from this plasmid's Addgene catalogue record and pLannotate feature annotations shown in this document.]
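Description:
pPN003 is a small (about 3.0 kb) CRISPR guide RNA expression plasmid built on a pUC19 backbone carrying a U6 promoter cassette. It is propagated in E. coli as a high-copy plasmid through the ColE1/pUC-type origin of replication and selected with ampicillin via the β-lactamase gene and its native promoter. The remaining annotated elements are pUC19 remnants rather than functional parts of the design: the lac promoter, operator and CAP binding site, fragments of lacZα, lacI, rop and bom, and a partial multiple cloning site.

The payload is a single-guide RNA targeting human FXR1. A roughly 20-nucleotide protospacer was inserted between two BbsI sites, both destroyed by the cloning. It sits in the short gap between the human U6 RNA polymerase III promoter and the Streptococcus pyogenes Cas9 guide RNA scaffold. Transcription from U6 therefore yields a complete sgRNA in which the FXR1-specific spacer is fused to the scaffold that SpCas9 binds.

The plasmid encodes no Cas9, no mammalian selection marker and no reporter. The nuclease must therefore be supplied separately, for example from a co-delivered plasmid or from a cell line that already expresses it. The associated publication describes a scaled framework for CRISPR editing of human pluripotent stem cells to study psychiatric disease, which suggests the construct is meant for transient delivery into such cells to direct Cas9 cleavage at the FXR1 locus. The record does not specify the exact target site within the gene or the intended editing outcome.
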