Addgene plasmid #91617: pPN003
Purpose: Express sgRNA targeting human FXR1
Depositing lab: Lindy Barrett. Depositing organization: Broad Institute. Publication: A Scaled Framework for CRISPR Editing of Human Pluripotent Stem Cells to Study Psychiatric Disease. Hazelbaker DZ, Beccard A, Bara AM, Dabkowski N, Messana A, Mazzucato P, Lam D, Manning D, Eggan K, Barrett LE. Stem Cell Reports. 2017 Oct 10;9(4):1315-1327. doi: 10.1016/j.stemcr.2017.09.006. PubMed 29020615.
Backbone
  Vector backbone: pUC19-U6 promoter
  Vector type: CRISPR
Growth in bacteria
  Bacterial resistance: Ampicillin, 100 μg/mL
  Growth temperature: 37°C
  Growth strain: DH5alpha
  Copy number: High Copy
Gene/Insert
  Gene/Insert name: FXR1 (alt name: NM_005087.3)
  gRNA/shRNA sequence: AGCTCAATGGCGGTAACTCC
  Species: H. sapiens (human)
  Insert size (bp): 21
  Entrez Gene: FXR1 (a.k.a. CMYP9A, CMYP9B, FXR1P, MYOPMIL, MYORIBF)
  Promoter: U6
  Cloning method: Restriction Enzyme; 5′ cloning site BbsI (destroyed during cloning); 3′ cloning site BbsI (destroyed during cloning)
  Sequencing primers: 5′ M13F (-21)
Terms and licenses: Academic/Nonprofit Terms; Industry Terms: Not Available to Industry
How to cite: pPN003 was a gift from Lindy Barrett (Addgene plasmid # 91617 ; http://n2t.net/addgene:91617 ; RRID:Addgene_91617)
